>Addgene plasmid #101892 | 5TEY (METTL3) | addgene full sequence | sequence record 194730 | Addgene NGS Result
ATCATGGAGATAATTAAAATGATAACCATCTCGCAAATAAATAAGTATTTTACTGTTTTCGTAACAGTTT
TGTAATAAAAAAACCTATAAATATTCCGGATTATTCATACCGTCCCACCATCGGGCGCGGATCTCGGTCC
GAAAACCATGCATCATCATCATCATCACAGCAGCGGCAGAGAAAACTTGTATTTCCAGGGCATGTCGGAC
ACGTGGAGCTCTATCCAGGCCCACAAGAAGCAGCTGGACTCTCTGCGGGAGAGGCTGCAGCGGAGGCGGA
AGCAGGACTCGGGGCACTTGGATCTACGGAATCCAGAGGCAGCATTGTCTCCAACCTTCCGTAGTGACAG
CCCAGTGCCTACTGCACCCACCTCTGGTGGCCCTAAGCCCAGCACAGCTTCAGCAGTTCCTGAATTAGCT
ACAGATCCTGAGTTAGAGAAGAAGTTGCTACACCACCTCTCTGATCTGGCCTTAACATTGCCCACTGATG
CTGTGTCCATCTGTCTTGCCATCTCCACGCCAGATGCTCCTGCCACTCAAGATGGGGTAGAAAGCCTCCT
GCAGAAGTTTGCAGCTCAGGAGTTGATTGAGGTAAAGCGAGGTCTCCTACAAGATGATGCACATCCTACT
CTTGTAACCTATGCTGACCATTCCAAGCTCTCTGCCATGATGGGTGCTGTGGCAGAAAAGAAGGGCCCTG
GGGAGGTAGCAGGGACTGTCACAGGGCAGAAGCGGCGTGCAGAACAGGACTCGACTACAGTAGCTGCCTT
TGCCAGTTCGTTAGTCTCTGGTCTGAACTCTTCAGCATCGGAACCAGCAAAGGAGCCAGCCAAGAAATCA
AGGAAACATGCTGCCTCAGATGTTGATCTGGAGATAGAGAGCCTTCTGAACCAACAGTCCACTAAGGAAC
AACAGAGCAAGAAGGTCAGTCAGGAGATCCTAGAGCTATTAAATACTACAACAGCCAAGGAACAATCCAT
TGTTGAAAAATTTCGCTCTCGAGGTCGGGCCCAAGTGCAAGAATTCTGTGACTATGGAACCAAGGAGGAG
TGCATGAAAGCCAGTGATGCTGATCGACCCTGTCGCAAGCTGCACTTCAGACGAATTATCAATAAACACA
CTGATGAGTCTTTAGGTGACTGCTCTTTCCTTAATACATGTTTCCACATGGATACCTGCAAGTATGTTCA
CTATGAAATTGATGCTTGCATGGATTCTGAGGCCCCTGGCAGCAAAGACCACACGCCAAGCCAGGAGCTT
GCTCTTACACAGAGTGTCGGAGGTGATTCCAGTGCAGACCGACTCTTCCCACCTCAGTGGATCTGTTGTG
ATATCCGCTACCTGGACGTCAGTATCTTGGGCAAGTTTGCAGTTGTGATGGCTGACCCACCCTGGGATAT
TCACATGGAACTGCCCTATGGGACCCTGACAGATGATGAGATGCGCAGGCTCAACATACCCGTACTACAG
GATGATGGCTTTCTCTTCCTCTGGGTCACAGGCAGGGCCATGGAGTTGGGGAGAGAATGTCTAAACCTCT
GGGGGTATGAACGGGTAGATGAAATTATTTGGGTGAAGACAAATCAACTGCAACGCATCATTCGGACAGG
CCGTACAGGTCACTGGTTGAACCATGGGAAGGAACACTGCTTGGTTGGTGTCAAAGGAAATCCCCAAGGC
TTCAACCAGGGTCTGGATTGTGATGTGATCGTAGCTGAGGTTCGTTCCACCAGTCATAAACCAGATGAAA
TCTATGGCATGATTGAAAGACTATCTCCTGGCACTCGCAAGATTGAGTTATTTGGACGACCACACAATGT
GCAACCCAACTGGATCACCCTTGGAAACCAACTGGATGGGATCCACCTACTAGACCCAGATGTGGTTGCA
CGGTTCAAGCAAAAGTACCCAGATGGTATCATCTCTAAACCTAAGAATTTATGATGACGAAGCTTGTCGA
GAAGTACTAGAGGATCATAATCAGCCATACCACATTTGTAGAGGTTTTACTTGCTTTAAAAAACCTCCCA
CACCTCCCCCTGAACCTGAAACATAAAATGAATGCAATTGTTGTTGTTAACTTGTTTATTGCAGCTTATA
ATGGTTACAAATAAAGCAATAGCATCACAAATTTCACAAATAAAGCATTTTTTTCACTGCATTCTAGTTG
TGGTTTGTCCAAACTCATCAATGTATCTTATCATGTCTGGATCTGATCACTGATATCGCCTAGGAGATCC
GAACCAGATAAGTGAAATCTAGTTCCAAACTATTTTGTCATTTTTAATTTTCGTATTAGCTTACGACGCT
ACACCCAGTTCCCATCTATTTTGTCACTCTTCCCTAAATAATCCTTAAAAACTCCATTTCCACCCCTCCC
AGTTCCCAACTATTTTGTCCGCCCACAGCGGGGCATTTTTCTTCCTGTTATGTTTTTAATCAAACATCCT
GCCAACTCCATGTGACAAACCGTCATCTTCGGCTACTTTTTCTCTGTCACAGAATGAAAATTTTTCTGTC
ATCTCTTCGTTATTAATGTTTGTAATTGACTGAATATCAACGCTTATTTGCAGCCTGAATGGCGAATGGG
[124 nt withheld, positions 2591-2714]
C
[91 nt withheld, positions 2716-2806]
A
[49 nt withheld, positions 2808-2856]
CCTTTGACGTTGGAGTCCACGTTCTT
[37 nt withheld, positions 2883-2919]
ACCCTATCTCGGTCTATTCTTTTGATTTATAAGGGATTTTGCCGATTTCGGCCTATTGGTTAAAAAATGA
GCTGATTTAACAAAAATTTAACGCGAATTTTAACAAAATATTAACGCTTACAATTTAGGTGGCACTTTTC
GGGGAAATGTGCGCGGAACCCCTATTTGTTTATTTTTCTAAATACATTCAAATATGTATCCGCTCATGAG
ACAATAACCCTGATAAATGCTTCAATAATATTGAAAAAGGAAGAGTATGAGTATTCAACATTTCCGTGTC
GCCCTTATTCCCTTTTTTGCGGCATTTTGCCTTCCTGTTTTTGCTCACCCAGAAACGCTGGTGAAAGTAA
AAGATGCTGAAGATCAGTTGGGTGCACGAGTGGGTTACATCGAACTGGATCTCAACAGCGGTAAGATCCT
TGAGAGTTTTCGCCCCGAAGAACGTTTTCCAATGATGAGCACTTTTAAAGTTCTGCTATGTGGCGCGGTA
TTATCCCGTATTGACGCCGGGCAAGAGCAACTCGGTCGCCGCATACACTATTCTCAGAATGACTTGGTTG
AGTACTCACCAGTCACAGAAAAGCATCTTACGGATGGCATGACAGTAAGAGAATTATGCAGTGCTGCCAT
AACCATGAGTGATAACACTGCGGCCAACTTACTTCTGACAACGATCGGAGGACCGAAGGAGCTAACCGCT
TTTTTGCACAACATGGGGGATCATGTAACTCGCCTTGATCGTTGGGAACCGGAGCTGAATGAAGCCATAC
CAAACGACGAGCGTGACACCACGATGCCTGTAGCAATGGCAACAACGTTGCGCAAACTATTAACTGGCGA
ACTACTTACTCTAGCTTCCCGGCAACAATTAATAGACTGGATGGAGGCGGATAAAGTTGCAGGACCACTT
CTGCGCTCGGCCCTTCCGGCTGGCTGGTTTATTGCTGATAAATCTGGAGCCGGTGAGCGTGGGTCTCGCG
GTATCATTGCAGCACTGGGGCCAGATGGTAAGCCCTCCCGTATCGTAGTTATCTACACGACGGGGAGTCA
GGCAACTATGGATGAACGAAATAGACAGATCGCTGAGATAGGTGCCTCACTGATTAAGCATTGGTAACTG
TCAGACCAAGTTTACTCATATATACTTTAGATTGATTTAAAACTTCATTTTTAATTTAAAAGGATCTAGG
TGAAGATCCTTTTTGATAATCTCATGACCAAAATCCCTTAACGTGAGTTTTCGTTCCACTGAGCGTCAGA
CCCCGTAGAAAAGATCAAAGGATCTTCTTGAGATCCTTTTTTTCTGCGCGTAATCTGCTGCTTGCAAACA
AAAAAACCACCGCTACCAGCGGTGGTTTGTTTGCCGGATCAAGAGCTACCAACTCTTTTTCCGAAGGTAA
CTGGCTTCAGCAGAGCGCAGATACCAAATACTGTTCTTCTAGTGTAGCCGTAGTTAGGCCACCACTTCAA
GAACTCTGTAGCACCGCCTACATACCTCGCTCTGCTAATCCTGTTACCAGTGGCTGCTGCCAGTGGCGAT
AAGTCGTGTCTTACCGGGTTGGACTCAAGACGATAGTTACCGGATAAGGCGCAGCGGTCGGGCTGAACGG
GGGGTTCGTGCACACAGCCCAGCTTGGAGCGAACGACCTACACCGAACTGAGATACCTACAGCGTGAGCT
ATGAGAAAGCGCCACGCTTCCCGAAGGGAGAAAGGCGGACAGGTATCCGGTAAGCGGCAGGGTCGGAACA
GGAGAGCGCACGAGGGAGCTTCCAGGGGGAAACGCCTGGTATCTTTATAGTCCTGTCGGGTTTCGCCACC
TCTGACTTGAGCGTCGATTTTTGTGATGCTCGTCAGGGGGGCGGAGCCTATGGAAAAACGCCAGCAACGC
GGCCTTTTTACGGTTCCTGGCCTTTTGCTGGCCTTTTGCTCACATGTTCTTTCCTGCGTTATCCCCTGAT
TCTGTGGATAACCGTATTACCGCCTTTGAGTGAGCTGATACCGCTCGCCGCAGCCGAACGACCGAGCGCA
GCGAGTCAGTGAGCGAGGAAGCGGAAGAGCGCCTGATGCGGTATTTTCTCCTTACGCATCTGTGCGGTAT
TTCACACCGCATAGACCAGCCGCGTAACCTGGCAAAATCGGTTACGGTTGAGTAATAAATGGATGCCCTG
CGTAAGCGGGTGTGGGCGGACAATAAAGTCTTAAACTGAACAAAATAGATCTAAACTATGACAATAAAGT
CTTAAACTAGACAGAATAGTTGTAAACTGAAATCAGTCCAGTTATGCTGTGAAAAAGCATACTGGACTTT
TGTTATGGCTAAAGCAAACTCTTCATTTTCTGAAGTGCAAATTGCCCGTCGTATTAAAGAGGGGCGTGGC
CAAGGGCATGGTAAAGACTATATTCGCGGCGTTGTGACAATTTACCGAACAACTCCGCGGCCGGGAAGCC
GATCTCGGCTTGAACGAATTGTTAGGTGGCGGTACTTGGGTCGATATCAAAGTGCATCACTTCTTCCCGT
ATGCCCAACTTTGTATAGAGAGCCACTGCGGGATCGTCACCGTAATCTGCTTGCACGTAGATCACATAAG
CACCAAGCGCGTTGGCCTCATGCTTGAGCAGATTGATGAGCGCGGTGGCAATGCCCTGCCTCCGGTGCTC
GCCGGAGACTGCGAGATCATAGATATAGATCTCACTACGCGGCTGCTCAAACTTGGGCAGAACGTAAGCC
GCGAGAGCGCCAACAACCGCTTCTTGGTCGAAGGCAGCAAGCGCGATGAATGTCTTACTACGGAGCAAGT
TCCCGAGGTAATCGGAGTCCGGCTGATGTTGGGAGTAGGTGGCTACGTCTCCGAACTCACGACCGAAAAG
ATCAAGAGCAGCCCGCATGGATTTGACTTGGTCAGGGCCGAGCCTACATGTGCGAATGATGCCCATACTT
GAGCCACCTAACTTTGTTTTAGGGCGACTGCCCTGCTGCGTAACATCGTTGCTGCTCCATAACATCAAAC
ATCGACCCACGGCGTAACGCGCTTGCTGCTTGGATGCCCGAGGCATAGACTGTACAAAAAAACAGTCATA
ACAAGCCATGAAAACCGCCACTGCGCCGTTACCACCGCTGCGTTCGGTCAAGGTTCTGGACCAGTTGCGT
GAGCGCATACGCTACTTGCATTACAGTTTACGAACCGAACAGGCTTATGTCAACTGGGTTCGTGCCTTCA
TCCGTTTCCACGGTGTGCGTCACCCGGCAACCTTGGGCAGCAGCGAAGTCGAGGCATTTCTGTCCTGGCT
GGCGAACGAGCGCAAGGTTTCGGTCTCCACGCATCGTCAGGCATTGGCGGCCTTGCTGTTCTTCTACGGC
AAGGTGCTGTGCACGGATCTGCCCTGGCTTCAGGAGATCGGAAGACCTCGGCCGTCGCGGCGCTTGCCGG
TGGTGCTGACCCCGGATGAAGTGGTTCGCATCCTCGGTTTTCTGGAAGGCGAGCATCGTTTGTTCGCCCA
GGACTCTAGCTATAGTTCTAGTGGTTGGCTACGTATACTCCGGAATATTAATAG
Features (pLannotate 1.2.2; 16 found; start..end, strand, type, name):
      1..92      +  promoter       polyhedrin promoter: polh from Autographa californica; promoter for the baculovirus polyhedrin gene
    149..167     +  CDS            capTEV™ (fragment): composite tag for in vivo biotinylation, TEV protease cleavage, and 6xHis tagging
    202..1941    +  CDS            METTL3: MTA70_HUMAN - Also known as MTA70. Experimental evidence at protein level: Swiss-Prot protein existence level 1. The METTL3-METTL14 heterodimer forms a N6-methyltransferase complex that methylates adenosine residues at the N(6) position of some RNAs and regulates various processes such as the circadian clock, differentiation of embryonic and hematopoietic stem cells, cortical neurogenesis, response to DNA damage, differentiation of T-cells and primary miRNA processing (PubMed:22575960, PubMed:24284625, PubMed:25719671, PubMed:25799998, PubMed:26321680, PubMed:26593424, PubMed:27627798, PubMed:
   1973..2056    +  CDS            large T antigen (fragment): large T antigen from SV40 (simian virus 40)
   2079..2213    +  polyA_signal   SV40 poly(A) signal: SV40 polyadenylation signal
   2242..2407    -  mobile_element Tn7L: mini-Tn7 element (left end of the Tn7 transposon) Tn7
   2570..2586    +  CDS            lacZα (fragment): LacZα fragment of β-galactosidase; lacZ fragment
   2591..3045    +  rep_origin     f1 ori (sequence partly withheld): f1 bacteriophage origin of replication; arrow indicates direction of (+) strand synthesis
   3071..3175    +  promoter       AmpR promoter: bla
   3176..4036    +  CDS            AmpR: β-lactamase; bla; confers resistance to ampicillin, carbenicillin, and related antibiotics
   4207..4795    +  rep_origin     ori: high-copy-number ColE1/pMB1/pBR322/pUC origin of replication
   4981..5032    -  misc_feature   bom (fragment): basis of mobility region from pBR322
   5100..5324    -  mobile_element Tn7R: mini-Tn7 element (right end of the Tn7 transposon) Tn7
   5391..5924    -  CDS            GmR: gentamycin acetyltransferase; aacC1; confers resistance to gentamycin
   6094..6122    -  promoter       Pc promoter: intI1 (promoter lies within the coding sequence); class 1 integron promoter
   6100..6447    -  CDS            YPR2_ECOLX (fragment): Protein predicted: Swiss-Prot protein existence level 4. From Escherichia coli.
