[The description below was written by a language model from this plasmid's Addgene catalogue record and pLannotate feature annotations shown in this document.]
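Description:
5TEY (METTL3) is a baculovirus expression donor plasmid built on the pFBOH-MHL backbone, a pFastBac-style transfer vector used in structural genomics work. It is propagated in E. coli through a high-copy ColE1/pUC-type origin with ampicillin selection (AmpR under its own bla promoter), and it also carries an f1 phage origin. The expression cassette and a gentamicin resistance gene (GmR, driven by the integron Pc promoter) lie between the Tn7R and Tn7L ends of a mini-Tn7 element. This arrangement lets the cassette be moved by Tn7 transposition into a baculovirus shuttle genome (bacmid) in a suitable E. coli host, and gentamicin marks the transposed segment. The resulting bacmid is then used to generate recombinant virus for protein production in insect cells.

The payload is human METTL3, the catalytic subunit of the METTL3–METTL14 N6-adenosine RNA methyltransferase complex. It was inserted by ligation-independent cloning downstream of the very late polyhedrin promoter and is followed by an SV40 polyadenylation signal. The backbone supplies an N-terminal 6xHis tag followed by a TEV protease cleavage site, allowing metal-affinity purification and subsequent tag removal. The small "capTEV" hit in the feature table most likely corresponds to this His/TEV leader rather than to a biotinylation tag. The annotated METTL3 coding region spans about 1.7 kb, although the depositor cautions that the insert may not be the full open reading frame. The construct was made to produce protein for structure determination, and its name refers to the associated structure entry.
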