Addgene plasmid #101892: 5TEY (METTL3)
Purpose: Baculovirus expression for structure determination; may not be full ORF
Depositing lab: Cheryl Arrowsmith. Depositing organization: University of Toronto.
Backbone
  Vector backbone: pFBOH-MHL
  Backbone manufacturer: Cheryl Arrowsmith (Addgene plasmid # 62304)
  Vector type: Baculovirus expression
Growth in bacteria
  Bacterial resistance: Ampicillin, 100 μg/mL
  Growth temperature: 37°C
  Growth strain: DH5alpha
  Copy number: Unknown
Gene/Insert
  Gene/Insert name: METTL3 (alt name: gi|99077115)
  Species: H. sapiens (human)
  Entrez Gene: METTL3 (a.k.a. IME4, M6A, MT-A70, Spo8, hMETTL3)
  Promoter: polyhedrin
  Tag / fusion protein: 6xHis, TEV (N terminal on backbone)
  Cloning method: Ligation Independent Cloning
  Sequencing primers: 5′ pFBOH-fwd (5'-CCGGATTATTCATACCGTCCCACCA-3'); 3′ pFBOH-rev (5'-CTGATTATGATCCTCTAGTACTTCT-3')
Terms and licenses: Academic/Nonprofit Terms; Industry Terms: Not Available to Industry
Depositor comments: N terminal tag: MHHHHHHSSGRENLYFQG. SGC Clone Sample ID: METTL3:JMC094-C09:C231635. SGC or PDG link: http://www.thesgc.org/structures/5TEY/
How to cite: 5TEY (METTL3) was a gift from Cheryl Arrowsmith (Addgene plasmid # 101892 ; http://n2t.net/addgene:101892 ; RRID:Addgene_101892)
