>Addgene plasmid #101892 | 5TEY (METTL3) | depositor partial sequence | sequence record 192819 | insert
ATGTCGGACACGTGGAGCTCTATCCAGGCCCACAAGAAGCAGCTGGACTCTCTGCGGGAGAGGCTGCAGC
GGAGGCGGAAGCAGGACTCGGGGCACTTGGATCTACGGAATCCAGAGGCAGCATTGTCTCCAACCTTCCG
TAGTGACAGCCCAGTGCCTACTGCACCCACCTCTGGTGGCCCTAAGCCCAGCACAGCTTCAGCAGTTCCT
GAATTAGCTACAGATCCTGAGTTAGAGAAGAAGTTGCTACACCACCTCTCTGATCTGGCCTTAACATTGC
CCACTGATGCTGTGTCCATCTGTCTTGCCATCTCCACGCCAGATGCTCCTGCCACTCAAGATGGGGTAGA
AAGCCTCCTGCAGAAGTTTGCAGCTCAGGAGTTGATTGAGGTAAAGCGAGGTCTCCTACAAGATGATGCA
CATCCTACTCTTGTAACCTATGCTGACCATTCCAAGCTCTCTGCCATGATGGGTGCTGTGGCAGAAAAGA
AGGGCCCTGGGGAGGTAGCAGGGACTGTCACAGGGCAGAAGCGGCGTGCAGAACAGGACTCGACTACAGT
AGCTGCCTTTGCCAGTTCGTTAGTCTCTGGTCTGAACTCTTCAGCATCGGAACCAGCAAAGGAGCCAGCC
AAGAAATCAAGGAAACATGCTGCCTCAGATGTTGATCTGGAGATAGAGAGCCTTCTGAACCAACAGTCCA
CTAAGGAACAACAGAGCAAGAAGGTCAGTCAGGAGATCCTAGAGCTATTAAATACTACAACAGCCAAGGA
ACAATCCATTGTTGAAAAATTTCGCTCTCGAGGTCGGGCCCAAGTGCAAGAATTCTGTGACTATGGAACC
AAGGAGGAGTGCATGAAAGCCAGTGATGCTGATCGACCCTGTCGCAAGCTGCACTTCAGACGAATTATCA
ATAAACACACTGATGAGTCTTTAGGTGACTGCTCTTTCCTTAATACATGTTTCCACATGGATACCTGCAA
GTATGTTCACTATGAAATTGATGCTTGCATGGATTCTGAGGCCCCTGGCAGCAAAGACCACACGCCAAGC
CAGGAGCTTGCTCTTACACAGAGTGTCGGAGGTGATTCCAGTGCAGACCGACTCTTCCCACCTCAGTGGA
TCTGTTGTGATATCCGCTACCTGGACGTCAGTATCTTGGGCAAGTTTGCAGTTGTGATGGCTGACCCACC
CTGGGATATTCACATGGAACTGCCCTATGGGACCCTGACAGATGATGAGATGCGCAGGCTCAACATACCC
GTACTACAGGATGATGGCTTTCTCTTCCTCTGGGTCACAGGCAGGGCCATGGAGTTGGGGAGAGAATGTC
TAAACCTCTGGGGGTATGAACGGGTAGATGAAATTATTTGGGTGAAGACAAATCAACTGCAACGCATCAT
TCGGACAGGCCGTACAGGTCACTGGTTGAACCATGGGAAGGAACACTGCTTGGTTGGTGTCAAAGGAAAT
CCCCAAGGCTTCAACCAGGGTCTGGATTGTGATGTGATCGTAGCTGAGGTTCGTTCCACCAGTCATAAAC
CAGATGAAATCTATGGCATGATTGAAAGACTATCTCCTGGCACTCGCAAGATTGAGTTATTTGGACGACC
ACACAATGTGCAACCCAACTGGATCACCCTTGGAAACCAACTGGATGGGATCCACCTACTAGACCCAGAT
GTGGTTGCACGGTTCAAGCAAAAGTACCCAGATGGTATCATCTCTAAACCTAAGAATTTA
